Addgene plasmid #228785: pAcBac3-EcLeu TAG-EGFP**
Depositing lab: Abhishek Chatterjee. Publication: An Efficient Opal-Suppressor Tryptophanyl Pair Creates New Routes for Simultaneously Incorporating up to Three Distinct Noncanonical Amino Acids into Proteins in Mammalian Cells. Osgood AO, Zheng Y, Roy SJS, Biris N, Hussain M, Loynd C, Jewel D, Italia JS, Chatterjee A. Angew Chem Int Ed Engl. 2023 May 2;62(19):e202219269. doi: 10.1002/anie.202219269. Epub 2023 Apr 12. PubMed 36905325.
Backbone
  Vector backbone: pAcBac3
  Total vector size (bp): 15045
  Vector type: Mammalian Expression ; Baculoviral
Growth in bacteria
  Bacterial resistance: Ampicillin, 100 μg/mL
  Growth temperature: 37°C
  Growth strain: DH5alpha
  Copy number: High Copy
Gene/Insert 1
  Gene/Insert name: EcLeuRS (alt names: LeuRS; E. coli leucyl synthetase)
  Species: E. coli
Gene/Insert 2
  Gene/Insert name: EcLtR
  Species: E. coli
  Mutation: TAG suppressor
Gene/Insert 3
  Gene/Insert name: EGFP** (alt name: EGFP-40-TAG-152-TGA)
Terms and licenses: Academic/Nonprofit Terms; Industry Terms: Not Available to Industry
How to cite: pAcBac3-EcLeu TAG-EGFP** was a gift from Abhishek Chatterjee (Addgene plasmid # 228785 ; http://n2t.net/addgene:228785 ; RRID:Addgene_228785)
