[The description below was written by a language model from this plasmid's Addgene catalogue record and pLannotate feature annotations shown in this document.]
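Description:
pAcBac3-EcLeu TAG-EGFP** is a mammalian expression and baculoviral (BacMam-type) transfer plasmid built on the pAcBac3 backbone, designed for genetic code expansion in mammalian cells. It is maintained in E. coli through a high-copy ColE1/pUC origin with ampicillin resistance, and it also carries an f1 origin. The whole payload sits between the Tn7R and Tn7L ends together with a gentamicin resistance gene. This arrangement allows Tn7 transposition into a bacmid to generate recombinant baculovirus. A polyhedrin promoter drives VSV-G, which would be produced in insect cells to pseudotype the virions and improve their entry into mammalian cells.

The payload has three parts. An E. coli leucyl-tRNA synthetase (EcLeuRS) is expressed from a UbC promoter with a bGH polyadenylation signal. The annotation tool matched this coding sequence to the Anap-specific LeuRS derivative, but the record does not state which active-site variant is present. Five tandem copies of the amber-suppressor E. coli leucyl tRNA (EcLtR, CUA anticodon) each follow an H1-type Pol III promoter, annotated here as the H1-2O2 variant. The reporter, EGFP**, is driven by a CAG arrangement (CMV enhancer, chicken β-actin promoter, chimeric intron) and followed by WPRE and a rabbit β-globin poly(A) signal. It carries a TAG codon at position 40 and a TGA codon at position 152.

Full-length fluorescent protein therefore requires suppression of both stop codons. This plasmid supplies only the amber-decoding pair, so the opal suppressor must come from elsewhere, consistent with the associated work on incorporating multiple noncanonical amino acids. The catalogue lists 15,045 bp, whereas the sequenced record is 14,469 nt.
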