Features (pLannotate 1.2.2; 38 found; start..end, strand, type, name):
      1..589     +  rep_origin     ori: high-copy-number ColE1/pMB1/pBR322/pUC origin of replication
    775..826     -  misc_feature   bom (fragment): basis of mobility region from pBR322
    894..1118    -  mobile_element Tn7R: mini-Tn7 element (right end of the Tn7 transposon) Tn7
   1185..1718    -  CDS            GmR: gentamycin acetyltransferase; aacC1; confers resistance to gentamycin
   1907..1935    -  promoter       Pc promoter: intI1 (promoter lies within the coding sequence); class 1 integron promoter
   1913..2272    -  CDS            YPR2_ECOLX (fragment): Protein predicted: Swiss-Prot protein existence level 4. From Escherichia coli.
   2292..2319    -  rep_origin     f1 ori (fragment): f1 bacteriophage origin of replication; arrow indicates direction of (+) strand synthesis
   2340..2361    -  promoter       SV40 promoter (fragment): SV40 enhancer and early promoter
   2365..2589    -  polyA_signal   bGH poly(A) signal: bovine growth hormone polyadenylation signal
   2633..5224    -  CDS            AnapRS: aminoacyl-tRNA synthetase specific for the fluorescent amino acid Anap (Chatterjee et al., 2013) evolved from an E. coli leucyl-tRNA synthetase
   5269..5287    -  promoter       T7 promoter: promoter for bacteriophage T7 RNA polymerase
   5303..5336    -  LTR            5' LTR (truncated) (fragment): truncated 5' long terminal repeat (LTR) from HIV-1
   5340..5739    -  promoter       UbC promoter: human ubiquitin C promoter
   5751..5770    -  enhancer       CMV enhancer (fragment): human cytomegalovirus immediate early enhancer
   5825..5908    -  tRNA           tRNA(CUA): amber suppressor variant of an E. coli leucine tRNA (Wu et al., 2004)
   5913..6007    -  promoter       H1-2O2 promoter: doxycycline-inducible variant of the human H1 RNA promoter (Henriksen et al., 2007)
   6021..6104    -  tRNA           tRNA(CUA): amber suppressor variant of an E. coli leucine tRNA (Wu et al., 2004)
   6109..6203    -  promoter       H1-2O2 promoter: doxycycline-inducible variant of the human H1 RNA promoter (Henriksen et al., 2007)
   6217..6300    -  tRNA           tRNA(CUA): amber suppressor variant of an E. coli leucine tRNA (Wu et al., 2004)
   6305..6399    -  promoter       H1-2O2 promoter: doxycycline-inducible variant of the human H1 RNA promoter (Henriksen et al., 2007)
   6413..6496    -  tRNA           tRNA(CUA): amber suppressor variant of an E. coli leucine tRNA (Wu et al., 2004)
   6501..6595    -  promoter       H1-2O2 promoter: doxycycline-inducible variant of the human H1 RNA promoter (Henriksen et al., 2007)
   6609..6692    -  tRNA           tRNA(CUA): amber suppressor variant of an E. coli leucine tRNA (Wu et al., 2004)
   6697..6791    -  promoter       H1-2O2 promoter: doxycycline-inducible variant of the human H1 RNA promoter (Henriksen et al., 2007)
   6883..7186    +  enhancer       CMV enhancer: human cytomegalovirus immediate early enhancer
   7188..7464    +  promoter       chicken β-actin promoter: No description available
   7465..8481    +  intron         chimeric intron: chimera between introns from chicken β-actin and rabbit β-globin
   8551..9267    +  CDS            EGFP: EGFP is a basic (constitutively fluorescent) green fluorescent protein published in 1996, derived from Aequorea victoria. It is reported to be a rapidly-maturing weak dimer with moderate acid sensitivity.
   9396..9984    +  misc_feature   WPRE: woodchuck hepatitis virus posttranscriptional regulatory element
  10117..10172   +  polyA_signal   β-globin poly(A) signal: rabbit β-globin polyadenylation signal (Gil and Proudfoot, 1987)
  10524..10615   +  promoter       polyhedrin promoter: polh from Autographa californica; promoter for the baculovirus polyhedrin gene
  10674..12207   +  CDS            VSV-G (fragment) (sequence partly withheld): vesicular stomatitis virus G glycoprotein Indiana strain
  12236..12319   +  CDS            large T antigen (fragment): large T antigen from SV40 (simian virus 40)
  12342..12476   +  polyA_signal   SV40 poly(A) signal: SV40 polyadenylation signal
  12505..12670   -  mobile_element Tn7L: mini-Tn7 element (left end of the Tn7 transposon) Tn7
  12854..13308   +  rep_origin     f1 ori (sequence partly withheld): f1 bacteriophage origin of replication; arrow indicates direction of (+) strand synthesis
  13334..13438   +  promoter       AmpR promoter: bla
  13439..14299   +  CDS            AmpR: β-lactamase; bla; confers resistance to ampicillin, carbenicillin, and related antibiotics
>Addgene plasmid #228785 | pAcBac3-EcLeu TAG-EGFP** | addgene full sequence | sequence record 472028 | Addgene NGS Result
TTGAGATCCTTTTTTTCTGCGCGTAATCTGCTGCTTGCAAACAAAAAAACCACCGCTACCAGCGGTGGTT
TGTTTGCCGGATCAAGAGCTACCAACTCTTTTTCCGAAGGTAACTGGCTTCAGCAGAGCGCAGATACCAA
ATACTGTTCTTCTAGTGTAGCCGTAGTTAGGCCACCACTTCAAGAACTCTGTAGCACCGCCTACATACCT
CGCTCTGCTAATCCTGTTACCAGTGGCTGCTGCCAGTGGCGATAAGTCGTGTCTTACCGGGTTGGACTCA
AGACGATAGTTACCGGATAAGGCGCAGCGGTCGGGCTGAACGGGGGGTTCGTGCACACAGCCCAGCTTGG
AGCGAACGACCTACACCGAACTGAGATACCTACAGCGTGAGCTATGAGAAAGCGCCACGCTTCCCGAAGG
GAGAAAGGCGGACAGGTATCCGGTAAGCGGCAGGGTCGGAACAGGAGAGCGCACGAGGGAGCTTCCAGGG
GGAAACGCCTGGTATCTTTATAGTCCTGTCGGGTTTCGCCACCTCTGACTTGAGCGTCGATTTTTGTGAT
GCTCGTCAGGGGGGCGGAGCCTATGGAAAAACGCCAGCAACGCGGCCTTTTTACGGTTCCTGGCCTTTTG
CTGGCCTTTTGCTCACATGTTCTTTCCTGCGTTATCCCCTGATTCTGTGGATAACCGTATTACCGCCTTT
GAGTGAGCTGATACCGCTCGCCGCAGCCGAACGACCGAGCGCAGCGAGTCAGTGAGCGAGGAAGCGGAAG
AGCGCCTGATGCGGTATTTTCTCCTTACGCATCTGTGCGGTATTTCACACCGCATAGACCAGCCGCGTAA
CCTGGCAAAATCGGTTACGGTTGAGTAATAAATGGATGCCCTGCGTAAGCGGGTGTGGGCGGACAATAAA
GTCTTAAACTGAACAAAATAGATCTAAACTATGACAATAAAGTCTTAAACTAGACAGAATAGTTGTAAAC
TGAAATCAGTCCAGTTATGCTGTGAAAAAGCATACTGGACTTTTGTTATGGCTAAAGCAAACTCTTCATT
TTCTGAAGTGCAAATTGCCCGTCGTATTAAAGAGGGGCGTGGCCAAGGGCATGGTAAAGACTATATTCGC
GGCGTTGTGACAATTTACCGAACAACTCCGCGGCCGGGAAGCCGATCTCGGCTTGAACGAATTGTTAGGT
GGCGGTACTTGGGTCGATATCAAAGTGCATCACTTCTTCCCGTATGCCCAACTTTGTATAGAGAGCCACT
GCGGGATCGTCACCGTAATCTGCTTGCACGTAGATCACATAAGCACCAAGCGCGTTGGCCTCATGCTTGA
GGAGATTGATGAGCGCGGTGGCAATGCCCTGCCTCCGGTGCTCGCCGGAGACTGCGAGATCATAGATATA
GATCTCACTACGCGGCTGCTCAAACTTGGGCAGAACGTAAGCCGCGAGAGCGCCAACAACCGCTTCTTGG
TCGAAGGCAGCAAGCGCGATGAATGTCTTACTACGGAGCAAGTTCCCGAGGTAATCGGAGTCCGGCTGAT
GTTGGGAGTAGGTGGCTACGTCTCCGAACTCACGACCGAAAAGATCAAGAGCAGCCCGCATGGATTTGAC
TTGGTCAGGGCCGAGCCTACATGTGCGAATGATGCCCATACTTGAGCCACCTAACTTTGTTTTAGGGCGA
CTGCCCTGCTGCGTAACATCGTTGCTGCTGCGTAACATCGTTGCTGCTCCATAACATCAAACATCGACCC
ACGGCGTAACGCGCTTGCTGCTTGGATGCCCGAGGCATAGACTGTACAAAAAAACAGTCATAACAAGCCA
TGAAAACCGCCACTGCGCCGTTACCACCGCTGCGTTCGGTCAAGGTTCTGGACCAGTTGCGTGAGCGCAT
ACGCTACTTGCATTACAGTTTACGAACCGAACAGGCTTATGTCAACTGGGTTCGTGCCTTCATCCGTTTC
CACGGTGTGCGTCACCCGGCAACCTTGGGCAGCAGCGAAGTCGAGGCATTTCTGTCCTGGCTGGCGAACG
AGCGCAAGGTTTCGGTCTCCACGCATCGTCAGGCATTGGCGGCCTTGCTGTTCTTCTACGGCAAGGTGCT
GTGCACGGATCTGCCCTTGCTTCAGGAGATCGGTAGACCTCGGCCGTCGCGGCGCTTGCCGGTGGTGCTG
ACCCCGGATGAAGTGGTTCGCATCCTCGGTTTTCTGGAAGGCGAGCATCGTTTGTTCGCCCAGGACTCTA
GCTATAGTTCTAGTGGTTGGCTACGTACCCGTAGTGGCTATGGCAGGGCTTGCGCTTAATGCGCCGCTAC
AGGGCGCGTGGGGATACCCCCTAGAGCCCCAGCTGGTTCTTTCCGCCTCAGAAGCCATAGAGCCCACCGC
ATCCCCAGCATGCCTGCTATTGTCTTCCCAATCCTCCCCCTTGCTGTCCTGCCCCACCCCACCCCCCAGA
ATAGAATGACACCTACTCAGACAATGCGATGCAATTTCCTCATTTTATTAGGAAAGGACAGTGGGAGTGG
CACCTTCCAGGGTCAAGGAAGGCACGGGGGAGGGGCAAACAACAGATGGCTGGCAACTAGAAGGCACAGT
CGAGGCTGATCAGCGGGTTTAAACGGGCCCTCTAGACTCGAGTTAAACGGGCCCGCCAACGACCAGATTG
AGGAGTTTACCTGGTACGTAAATCACTTTACGTACAGTAACGCCATCAAGATATTTTGCTACCAGATGTT
CCTGGCCAGCACGTTCGCGAACCTGTTCTTCCGTTGCGTCCACCGGAACGGTGATTTTGGCACGGACTTT
ACCGTTAACCTGCACCACGACCAGCGTGGAGTCTTCCACCATCGCTTTTTCGTCAGCAACCGGCCACGGC
GCGTTGTCGATATCGCCTTCGCCTTTCAGTTCCTGCCACAGCGTGAAGCAGATGTGCGGGGTGAACGGGT
TAAGCATACGGACAACGGCCAGCAGTGCTTCCTGCATCAGAGCGCGATCCTGCTCGCCATCGGTTGGTGC
TTTCGCCAGTTTGTTCATCAGCTCCATAATCGCCGCAATTGCGGTGTTGAAGGTCTGACGACGGCCGATA
TCATCGGTCACTTTAGCGATCGTTTTATGCACATCGCGACGCAGCGCTTTCTGATTTTCAGTCAGCGCAT
CAACGTTCAGTGCCGCAACATCACCTTTTGCTGTGTGCTCGTAAACCAGTTTCCAGACACGTTTCAGGAA
GCGGTTAGCCCCTTCCACACCGGATTCCTGCCATTCGAGAGTCATATCAGCCGGAGAAGCAAACATCATA
AACAGACGAACGGTGTCCGCGCCGTAACGTTCAACCATCACCTGCGGGTCGATACCGTTGTTCTTCGACT
TGGACATTTTGCTCATGCCGGTATAAACCAGTTCATGGCCTGCCGCATCTTTCGCTTTCACGATACGGCC
TTTCTCGTCACGTTCAACGATAGCATCAACCGGGGAAACCCAGTTACGTTCGCCGTTTTCGCCAACATAG
TAGAAGGCATCTGCCAGCACCATACCCTGACACAGCAACTGTTTCGCTGGTTCGTCAGAGTTCACCATGC
CTGCATCACGCATCAGTTTGTGGAAGAAGCGGAAGTAGAGCAGACCCATAATGGCGTGTTCAATACCACC
AATAGCGATATCCACCGGCAGCCAGTAGTTAGCCGCTTCGGAATCCAGCATACCTTCTTTGTACTGCGGG
CAAGTGTAGCGCGCATAGATCCAGGAGGACTCCATAAAGGTGTCGAAAGTGTCGGTTTCACGCAGTGCTG
GCATACCGTTAACGGTAGTTTTCGCCCACTCCGGATCTGCTTTAATCGGGCTGGTAATGCCGTCCATTAC
CACATCTTCCGGCAGGATCACCGGCAGCTGGTCGTCCGGGGTCGGCATTACGGTACCGTCTTCTAGAGTC
ACCATCGGAATCGGCGCGCCCCAGTAACGCTGACGGGAAACACCCCAGTCGCGCAGGCGGTAGTTCACTT
TACGCTCGCCAACGCCCATCGCAGTCAGTTTATCGGCGATGGCGTTGAAGGCCGCTTCATGGTCAAGACC
GTTGAACTCGCCAGAGTTGAACAGCACGCCTTTTTCAGTCAGGGCTTGCTGAGAAAGATCTGGCTCAGAG
CCGTCAGCTGCCAGGATAACCGGTTTGATGTTCAGGCCGTATTTAGAGGCAAACTCGTAGTCGCGCTGGT
CGTGCCCCGGTACCGCCATAACTGCGCCCGTGCCGTACTCCATCAATACGAAGTTTGCTGCCCAAACGGG
AATTTCTTCGCCCGTTAATGGGTGAACCGCTTTAAAGCCAGTATCGACGCCTTTTTTCTCCATCGTCGCC
ATTTCAGCTTCGGCAACTTTGGTGTTACGGCATTCGTCAATAAAGGCCGCCAGTTCAGGATTATTTTCCG
CCGCTTTCTGCGCCAGCGGATGACCCGCAGCTACCGCCAGGTAGGTACAACCCATAAACGCGTCCGGGCG
GGTAGTGTAAACGGTCAGCGTGTTGTCATAGTCGTTAACGTTGAAGGTGATCTCCACGCCTTCGGAACGA
CCGATCCAGTTACGCTGCATGGTTTTAACGGTGTCTGGCCAGTGATCCAGTTTATCCAGATCGTTGAGCA
GCTCGTCAGCGTAAGCAGTGATTTTGATAAACCACTGCGGGATCTCTTTACGTTCAACTTTGGTATCGCA
GCGCCAGCAGCAGCCGTCGATAACTTGTTCGTTCGCCAGTACGGTCTGGTCGTTCGGACACCAGTTGACC
GCAGAAGTCTTCTTATATACCAGGCCTTTTTTATACAGCTCGGTGAAGAATTTCTGTTCCCAACGGTAGT
ATTCCGGCGTACAGGTTGCCAGCTCGCGGCTCCAGTCATAACCAAAGCCCAGCATTTTGAGCTGGTTTTT
CATATACGCGATGTTGTCGTACGTCCACGGTGCCGGAGCGGTGTTGTTTTTCACCGCCGCGCCTTCCGCA
GGCAGACCAAACGCGTCCCAGCCGATCGGCTGCAGGACGTTTTTGCCCAGCATACGCTGGTAGCGGGCGA
TCACGTCACCGATGGTGTAGTTACGTACGTGGCCCATGTGTAGTCGACCAGAAGGATAGGGGAGGATAGA
CAGGCAGTAATACTTCTCTTTGCTCTCGTCTTCGGTTACTTCAAATGTGCGCTTCTCATCCCAATGAAGC
TGTACTTTGGATTCTATCTCTTCCGGGCGGTATTGCTCTTCCATGGTGGCGGCAAGCTTAAGTTTAAACG
CTAGCCAGCTTGGGTCTCCCTATAGTGAGTCGTATTAATTTCGATAAGCCAGTAAGCAGTGGGTTCTCTA
GTTAGCCAGAGAGCTCTAGACCAAGTGACGATCACAGCGATCCACAAACAAGAACCGCGACCCAAATCCC
GGCTGCGACGGAACTAGCTGTGCCACACCCGGCGCGTCCTTATATAATCATCGGCGTTCACCGCCCCACG
GAGATCCCTCCGCAGAATCGCCGAGAAGGGACTACTTTTCCTCGCCTGTTCCGCTCTCTGGAAAGAAAAC
CAGTGCCCTAGAGTCACCCAAGTCCCGTCCTAAAATGTCCTTCTGCTGATACTGGGGTTCTAAGGCCGAG
TCTTATGAGCAGCGGGCCGCTGTCCTGAGCGTCCGGGCGGAAGGATCAGGACGCTCGCTGCGCCCTTCGT
CTGACGTGGCAGCGCTCGCCGTGAGGAGGGGGGCGCCCGCGGGAGGCGCCAAAACCCGGCGCGGAGGCCT
TCGAACGGCCACTAGTCAATAATCAATGTCAACGCGTATATCTGGCCCGTACATCGCGAAGCAGCGCAAA
ACGGATCCAAAAAATACCCGGAGCGGGACTTGAACCCGCACAGCGCGAACGCCGAGGGATTTAGAATCCC
TTGTGTCTACCGATTCCACCATCCGGGCGGTGTCTCTATCACTGATAGGGAACTTATAAGTCTCTATCAC
TGATAGGGATTTCACGTTTATGGTGATTTCCCAGAACACATAGCGACATGCAAATATTAGATCCAAAAAA
TACCCGGAGCGGGACTTGAACCCGCACAGCGCGAACGCCGAGGGATTTAGAATCCCTTGTGTCTACCGAT
TCCACCATCCGGGCGGTGTCTCTATCACTGATAGGGAACTTATAAGTCTCTATCACTGATAGGGATTTCA
CGTTTATGGTGATTTCCCAGAACACATAGCGACATGCAAATATTAGATCCAAAAAATACCCGGAGCGGGA
CTTGAACCCGCACAGCGCGAACGCCGAGGGATTTAGAATCCCTTGTGTCTACCGATTCCACCATCCGGGC
GGTGTCTCTATCACTGATAGGGAACTTATAAGTCTCTATCACTGATAGGGATTTCACGTTTATGGTGATT
TCCCAGAACACATAGCGACATGCAAATATTAGATCCAAAAAATACCCGGAGCGGGACTTGAACCCGCACA
GCGCGAACGCCGAGGGATTTAGAATCCCTTGTGTCTACCGATTCCACCATCCGGGCGGTGTCTCTATCAC
TGATAGGGAACTTATAAGTCTCTATCACTGATAGGGATTTCACGTTTATGGTGATTTCCCAGAACACATA
GCGACATGCAAATATTAGATCCAAAAAATACCCGGAGCGGGACTTGAACCCGCACAGCGCGAACGCCGAG
GGATTTAGAATCCCTTGTGTCTACCGATTCCACCATCCGGGCGGTGTCTCTATCACTGATAGGGAACTTA
TAAGTCTCTATCACTGATAGGGATTTCACGTTTATGGTGATTTCCCAGAACACATAGCGACATGCAAATA
TTAGATCCTGCAGGCTGATCACTGCTTGAGCCTAGTTATTAATAGTAATCAATTACGGGGTCATTAGTTC
ATAGCCCATATATGGAGTTCCGCGTTACATAACTTACGGTAAATGGCCCGCCTGGCTGACCGCCCAACGA
CCCCCGCCCATTGACGTCAATAATGACGTATGTTCCCATAGTAACGCCAATAGGGACTTTCCATTGACGT
CAATGGGTGGAGTATTTACGGTAAACTGCCCACTTGGCAGTACATCAAGTGTATCATATGCCAAGTACGC
CCCCTATTGACGTCAATGACGGTAAATGGCCCGCCTGGCATTATGCCCAGTACATGACCTTATGGGACTT
TCCTACTTGGCAGTACATCTACGTATTAGTCATCGCTATTACCATGGTCGAGGTGAGCCCCACGTTCTGC
TTCACTCTCCCCATCTCCCCCCCCTCCCCACCCCCAATTTTGTATTTATTTATTTTTTAATTATTTTGTG
CAGCGATGGGGGCGGGGGGGGGGGGGGGCGCGCGCCAGGSGGGGSGGGGSGGGGSGAGGGGSGGGGSGGG
GSGAGGSGGAGAGGTGCGGCGGCAGCCAATCAGAGCGGCGCGCTCCGAAAGTTTCCTTTTATGGCGAGGC
GGCGGCGGCGGCGGCCCTATAAAAAGCGAAGCGCGCGGCGGGCGGGAGTCGCTGCGCGCTGCCTTCGCCC
CGTGCCCCGCTCCGCCGCCGCCTCGCGCCGCCCGCCCCGGCTCTGACTGACCGCGTTACTCCCACAGGTG
AGCGGGCGGGACGGCCCTTCTCCTCCGGGCTGTAATTAGCGCTTGGTTTAATGACGGCTTGTTTCTTTTC
TGTGGCTGCGTGAAAGCCTTGAGGGGCTCCGGGAGGGCCCTTTGTGCGGGGGGAGCGGCTCGGGGGGTGC
GTGCGTGTGTGTGTGCGTGGGGAGCGCCGCGTGCGGCTCCGCGCTGCCCGGCGGCTGTGAGCGCTGCGGG
CGCGGCGCGGGGCTTTGTGCGCTCCGCAGTGTGCGCGAGGGGAGCGCGGCCGGGGGCGGTGCCCCGCGGT
GCGGGGGGGGCTGCGAGGGGAACAAAGGCTGCGTGCGGGGTGTGTGCGTGGGGGGGTGAGCAGGGGGTGT
GGGCGCGTCGGTCGGGCTGCAACCCCCCCTGCACCCCCCTCCCCGAGTTGCTGAGCACGGCCCGGCTTCG
GGTGCGGGGCTCCGTACGGGGCGTGGCGCGGGGCTCGCCGTGCCGGGCGGGGGGTGGCGGCAGGKGGGGG
TGCCGGGCGGGGCGGGGCCGCCYCGGGCCGGGGRGGGCTCGGGGGRGGGGCGCGGCGGCCCCCGGAGCGC
CGGCGGCTGTCGAGGCGCGGCGAGCCGCAGCCATTGCCTTTTATGGTAATCGTGCGAGAGGGCGCAGGGA
CTTCCTTTGTCCCAAATCTGTGCGGAGCCGAAATCTGGGAGGCGCCGCCGCACCCCCTCTAGCGGGCGCG
GGGCGAAGCGGTGCGGCGCCGGCAGGAAGGAAATGGGCGGGGAGGGCCTTCGTGCGTCGCCGCGCCGCCG
TCCCCTTCTCCCTCTCCAGCCTCGGGGCTGTCCGCGGGGGGACGGCTGCCTTCGGGGGGGACGGGGCAGG
GCGGGGTTCGGCTTCTGGCGTGTGACCGGCGGCTCTAGAGCCTCTGCTAACCATGTTCATGCCTTCTTCT
TTTTCCTACAGCTCCTGGGCAACGTGCTGGTTATTGTGCTGTCTCATCATTTTGGCAAAGAATTGGCCAA
GGAGGCCACCATGGTGAGCAAGGGCGAGGAGCTGTTCACCGGGGTGGTGCCCATCCTGGTCGAGCTGGAC
GGCGACGTAAACGGCCACAAGTTCAGCGTGTCCGGCGAGGGCGAGGGCGATGCCACCTAGGGCAAGCTGA
CCCTGAAGTTCATCTGCACCACCGGCAAGCTGCCCGTGCCCTGGCCCACCCTCGTGACCACCCTGACCTA
CGGCGTGCAGTGCTTCAGCCGCTACCCCGACCACATGAAGCAGCACGACTTCTTCAAGTCCGCCATGCCC
GAAGGCTACGTCCAGGAGCGCACCATCTTCTTCAAGGACGACGGCAACTACAAGACCCGCGCCGAGGTGA
AGTTCGAGGGCGACACCCTGGTGAACCGCATCGAGCTGAAGGGCATCGACTTCAAGGAGGACGGCAACAT
CCTGGGGCACAAGCTGGAGTACAACTACAACAGCCACAACGTCTGAATCATGGCCGACAAGCAGAAGAAC
GGCATCAAGGTGAACTTCAAGATCCGCCACAACATCGAGGACGGCAGCGTGCAGCTCGCCGACCACTACC
AGCAGAACACCCCCATCGGCGACGGCCCCGTGCTGCTGCCCGACAACCACTACCTGAGCACCCAGTCCGC
CCTGAGCAAAGACCCCAACGAGAAGCGCGATCACATGGTCCTGCTGGAGTTCGTGACCGCCGCCGGGATC
ACTCTCGGCATGGACGAGCTGTACAAGGGGCCCTTCGAACAAAAACTCATCTCAGAAGAGGATCTGAATA
TGCATACCGGTCATCATCACCATCACCATCATCACCATCACCATCATTAAGGCCTCTAAGGCCGAATTCA
ACGCGTTAAGTCGACAATCAACCTCTGGATTACAAAATTTGTGAAAGATTGACTGGTATTCTTAACTATG
TTGCTCCTTTTACGCTATGTGGATACGCTGCTTTAATGCCTTTGTATCATGCTATTGCTTCCCGTATGGC
TTTCATTTTCTCCTCCTTGTATAAATCCTGGTTGCTGTCTCTTTATGAGGAGTTGTGGCCCGTTGTCAGG
CAACGTGGCGTGGTGTGCACTGTGTTTGCTGACGCAACCCCCACTGGTTGGGGCATTGCCACCACCTGTC
AGCTCCTTTCCGGGACTTTCGCTTTCCCCCTCCCTATTGCCACGGCGGAACTCATCGCCGCCTGCCTTGC
CCGCTGCTGGACAGGGGCTCGGCTGTTGGGCACTGACAATTCCGTGGTGTTGTCGGGGAAATCATCGTCC
TTTCCTTGGCTGCTCGCCTGTGTTGCCACCTGGATTCTGCGCGGGACGTCCTTCTGCTACGTCCCTTCGG
CCCTCAATCCAGCGGACCTTCCTTCCCGCGGCCTGCTGCCGGCTCTGCGGCCTCTTCCGCGTCTTCGCCT
TCGCCCTCAGACGAGTCGGATCTCCCTTTGGGCCGCCTCCCCGCGTCGACTTTAACTCGGCCAGCACAGT
GGTCGATCGACCAATGCCCTGGCTCACAAATACCACTGAGATCTTTTTCCCTCTGCCAAAAATTATGGGG
ACATCATGAAGCCCCTTGAGCATCTGACTTCTGGCTAATAAAGGAAATTTATTTTCATTGCAATAGTGTG
TTGGAATTTTTTGTGTCTCTCACTCGGAAGGACATATGGGAGGGCAAATCATTTAAAACATCAGAATGAG
TATTTGGTTTAGAGTTTGGCAACATATGCCCATATGCTGGCTGCCATGAACAAAGGTTGGCTATAAAGAG
GTCATCAGTATATGAAACAGCCCCCTGCTGTCCATTCCTTATTCCATAGAAAAGCCTTGACTTGAGGTTA
GATTTTTTTTATATTTTGTTTTGTGTTATTTTTTTCTTTAACATCCCTAAAATTTTCCTTACATGTTTTA
CTAGCCAGATTTTTCCTCCTCTCCTGACTACTCCCAGTCATAGCTGTCCCTCTTCTTTGCGGCCGCGGTC
CGTATACTCCGGAATATTAATAGATCATGGAGATAATTAAAATGATAACCATCTCGCAAATAAATAAGTA
TTTTACTGTTTTCGTAACAGTTTTGTAATAAAAAAACCTATAAATATTCCGGATTATTCATACCGTCCCA
CCATCGGGCGCGAACTCCTAAAAAACCGCCACCATGAAGTGCCTTTTGTACTTAGCCTTTTTATTCATTG
GGGTGAATTGC
[1296 nt withheld, positions 10722-12017]
AATCCAATCGAGCTTGTAGAAGGTTGGTTCAGTAGTTGGAAAAGCTCTATTGCCTCTTTTTTCTTTATCA
TAGGGTTAATCATTGGACTATTCTTGGTTCTCCGAGTTGGTATCCATCTTTGCATTAAATTAAAGCACAC
CAAGAAAAGACAGATTTATACAGACATAGAGATGAACCGACTTGGAAAGTGATAAAAGCTTGTCGAGAAG
TACTAGAGGATCATAATCAGCCATACCACATTTGTAGAGGTTTTACTTGCTTTAAAAAACCTCCCACACC
TCCCCCTGAACCTGAAACATAAAATGAATGCAATTGTTGTTGTTAACTTGTTTATTGCAGCTTATAATGG
TTACAAATAAAGCAATAGCATCACAAATTTCACAAATAAAGCATTTTTTTCACTGCATTCTAGTTGTGGT
TTGTCCAAACTCATCAATGTATCTTATCATGTCTGGATCTGATCACTGCTTGAGCCTAGGAGATCCGAAC
CAGATAAGTGAAATCTAGTTCCAAACTATTTTGTCATTTTTAATTTTCGTATTAGCTTACGACGCTACAC
CCAGTTCCCATCTATTTTGTCACTCTTCCCTAAATAATCCTTAAAAACTCCATTTCCACCCCTCCCAGTT
CCCAACTATTTTGTCCGCCCACAGCGGGGCATTTTTCTTCCTGTTATGTTTTTAATCAAACATCCTGCCA
ACTCCATGTGACAAACCGTCATCTTCGGCTACTTTTTCTCTGTCACAGAATGAAAATTTTTCTGTCATCT
CTTCGTTATTAATGTTTGTAATTGACTGAATATCAACGCTTATTTGCAGCCTGAATGGCGAATGGG
[124 nt withheld, positions 12854-12977]
C
[91 nt withheld, positions 12979-13069]
A
[49 nt withheld, positions 13071-13119]
CCTTTGACGTTGGAGTCCACGTTCTT
[37 nt withheld, positions 13146-13182]
ACCCTATCTCGGTCTATTCTTTTGATTTATAAGGGATTTTGCCGATTTCGGCCTATTGGTTAAAAAATGA
GCTGATTTAACAAAAATTTAACGCGAATTTTAACAAAATATTAACGCTTACAATTTAGGTGGCACTTTTC
GGGGAAATGTGCGCGGAACCCCTATTTGTTTATTTTTCTAAATACATTCAAATATGTATCCGCTCATGAG
ACAATAACCCTGATAAATGCTTCAATAATATTGAAAAAGGAAGAGTATGAGTATTCAACATTTCCGTGTC
GCCCTTATTCCCTTTTTTGCGGCATTTTGCCTTCCTGTTTTTGCTCACCCAGAAACGCTGGTGAAAGTAA
AAGATGCTGAAGATCAGTTGGGTGCACGAGTGGGTTACATCGAACTGGATCTCAACAGCGGTAAGATCCT
TGAGAGTTTTCGCCCCGAAGAACGTTTTCCAATGATGAGCACTTTTAAAGTTCTGCTATGTGGCGCGGTA
TTATCCCGTATTGACGCCGGGCAAGAGCAACTCGGTCGCCGCATACACTATTCTCAGAATGACTTGGTTG
AGTACTCACCAGTCACAGAAAAGCATCTTACGGATGGCATGACAGTAAGAGAATTATGCAGTGCTGCCAT
AACCATGAGTGATAACACTGCGGCCAACTTACTTCTGACAACGATCGGAGGACCGAAGGAGCTAACCGCT
TTTTTGCACAACATGGGGGATCATGTAACTCGCCTTGATCGTTGGGAACCGGAGCTGAATGAAGCCATAC
CAAACGACGAGCGTGACACCACGATGCCTGTAGCAATGGCAACAACGTTGCGCAAACTATTAACTGGCGA
ACTACTTACTCTAGCTTCCCGGCAACAATTAATAGACTGGATGGAGGCGGATAAAGTTGCAGGACCACTT
CTGCGCTCGGCCCTTCCGGCTGGCTGGTTTATTGCTGATAAATCTGGAGCCGGTGAGCGTGGGTCTCGCG
GTATCATTGCAGCACTGGGGCCAGATGGTAAGCCCTCCCGTATCGTAGTTATCTACACGACGGGGAGTCA
GGCAACTATGGATGAACGAAATAGACAGATCGCTGAGATAGGTGCCTCACTGATTAAGCATTGGTAACTG
TCAGACCAAGTTTACTCATATATACTTTAGATTGATTTAAAACTTCATTTTTAATTTAAAAGGATCTAGG
TGAAGATCCTTTTTGATAATCTCATGACCAAAATCCCTTAACGTGAGTTTTCGTTCCACTGAGCGTCAGA
CCCCGTAGAAAAGATCAAAGGATCTTC
